Addgene plasmid #16425: pBS-mHopX
Depositing lab: Jonathan Epstein. Depositing organization: University of Pennsylvania. Publication: Hop is an unusual homeobox gene that modulates cardiac development. Chen F, Kook H, Milewski R, Gitler AD, Lu MM, Li J, Nazarian R, Schnepp R, Jen K, Biben C, Runke G, Mackay JP, Novotny J, Schwartz RJ, Harvey RP, Mullins MC, Epstein JA. Cell. 2002 Sep 20. 110(6):713-23. 10.1016/S0092-8674(02)00932-7 PubMed 12297045.
Backbone
  Vector backbone: pBluescript SK-
  Backbone manufacturer: Stratagene
  Backbone size w/o insert (bp): 3000
  Vector type: In Situ Template
Growth in bacteria
  Bacterial resistance: Ampicillin, 100 μg/mL
  Growth temperature: 37°C
  Growth strain: DH5alpha
  Copy number: Low Copy
Gene/Insert
  Gene/Insert name: Hopx (alt names: Hop; Lagy; Necc1)
  Species: M. musculus (mouse)
  Insert size (bp): 400
  Mutation: None
  GenBank ID: AA855657
  Entrez Gene: hop (a.k.a. hpy)
  Cloning method: Restriction Enzyme; 5′ cloning site EcoRI (not destroyed); 3′ cloning site XhoI (not destroyed)
  Sequencing primers: 5′ T3; 3′ T7
Resource information
  A portion of this plasmid was derived from a plasmid made by: IMAGE Consortium
Terms and licenses: Academic/Nonprofit Terms; Industry Terms: Not Available to Industry
Depositor comments: Antisense probes are generated by digesting with NotI and transcribing with T7 RNA Polymerase.
How to cite: pBS-mHopX was a gift from Jonathan Epstein (Addgene plasmid # 16425 ; http://n2t.net/addgene:16425 ; RRID:Addgene_16425)
