[The description below was written by a language model from this plasmid's Addgene catalogue record and pLannotate feature annotations shown in this document.]
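Description:
pBS-mHopX is a bacterial cloning plasmid built on the Stratagene pBluescript SK- backbone and catalogued as an in situ hybridization template. It is propagated in E. coli under ampicillin selection through the β-lactamase gene and its own promoter. It replicates from a ColE1/pUC-type origin, and it also carries an f1 phage origin that allows single-stranded DNA production. The repository lists the plasmid as low copy, whereas the feature annotation describes the origin as a high-copy type. Remnants of the pBluescript lac region (lac promoter and operator, CAP site, a lacI fragment and a lacZα fragment) flank the polylinker as backbone features and play no role in the intended use.

The insert is a mouse Hopx (Hop) cDNA derived from an IMAGE Consortium clone and placed between the EcoRI and XhoI sites of the multiple cloning site, with no mutations recorded. Hopx encodes an atypical homeodomain protein that does not bind DNA and modulates cardiac development by antagonizing SRF-dependent transcription. The catalogue gives the insert as about 400 bp. However, the sequenced plasmid is 3,922 nt, and roughly a kilobase separates the two polylinker fragments, so the cloned cDNA appears to be longer than stated. It probably includes untranslated sequence around the annotated 219-nt coding region. The insert sits between opposing T7 and T3 phage promoters, with the coding strand oriented in the T3 direction and opposite to T7. Accordingly, the depositor notes that linearizing with NotI and transcribing with T7 RNA polymerase yields the antisense riboprobe. The plasmid's main use is making labelled RNA probes to map Hopx expression in mouse tissues and embryos.
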