Features (pLannotate 1.2.2; 14 found; start..end, strand, type, name):
     24..42      +  promoter       T7 promoter: promoter for bacteriophage T7 RNA polymerase
     51..69      -  misc_feature   MCS (fragment): pBluescript multiple cloning site
    820..1038    -  CDS            Hopx: HOP_MOUSE - Also known as Hod, Hop, Ob1. Experimental evidence at protein level: Swiss-Prot protein existence level 1. Atypical homeodomain protein which does not bind DNA and is required to modulate cardiac growth and development. Acts via its interaction with SRF, thereby modulating the expression of SRF- dependent cardiac-specific genes and cardiac development. Prevents SRF- dependent transcription either by inhibiting SRF binding to DNA or by recruiting histone deacetylase (HDAC) proteins that prevent transcription by SRF. Overexpression causes cardiac hypertrophy (PubMed:12297045, PubMed:
   1066..1121    -  misc_feature   MCS (fragment): pBluescript multiple cloning site
   1134..1152    -  promoter       T3 promoter: promoter for bacteriophage T3 RNA polymerase
   1197..1213    -  protein_bind   lac operator: The lac repressor binds to the lac operator to inhibit transcription in E. coli. This inhibition can be relieved by adding lactose or isopropyl-β-D-thiogalactopyranoside (IPTG). lac repressor encoded by lacI
   1221..1251    -  promoter       lac promoter: promoter for the E. coli lac operon
   1266..1287    -  protein_bind   CAP binding site: CAP binding activates transcription in the presence of cAMP. E. coli catabolite activator protein
   1300..1392    -  CDS            lacI (fragment): lac repressor; lacI; The lac repressor binds to the lac operator to inhibit transcription in E. coli. This inhibition can be relieved by adding lactose or isopropyl-β-D-thiogalactopyranoside (IPTG).
   1575..2163    -  rep_origin     ori: high-copy-number ColE1/pMB1/pBR322/pUC origin of replication
   2334..3194    -  CDS            AmpR: β-lactamase; bla; confers resistance to ampicillin, carbenicillin, and related antibiotics
   3195..3299    -  promoter       AmpR promoter: bla
   3326..3754    +  rep_origin     f1 ori (sequence partly withheld): f1 bacteriophage origin of replication; arrow indicates direction of (+) strand synthesis
   3786..21      -  CDS            lacZα (fragment) (across the origin): LacZα fragment of β-galactosidase; lacZ fragment
>Addgene plasmid #16425 | pBS-mHopX | addgene full sequence | sequence record 269255 | Addgene NGS Result
GTAAAACGACGGCCAGTGAATTGTAATACGACTCACTATAGGGCGAATTGGGTACCGGGCCCCCCCTCGT
GCCGTTTTTTTTTTTTCAACTTAACGTTTTTTTTAATTTAGAATATAATTTTTAACACAAAAAGCAGTTC
ATTTTATTCAGCAAAATAAATTTAACAAGTTCATTTAAATAAGGTAAATTCTAGACTCTGTAACTTTTTT
TTTCCTTAGCTATTTGCTTTTCTGCCCCTTGGAATCCATAGCTGCTATACTAGGTTGCTTTCCAAGGTAA
CACAGCTGGAAGGAAAGGAACTGTTCATTCATTCATATATATATATATATATATATAATTTGAATGACTC
AAATACACCCACGTTCTCATTCAACCACCAGTGTGTTTAGTGAAGCAGAAGGAGGGGGCACAGGGAAGTG
AACTCAGGAGGTGTTCCCCTGCCTGTTCTGTTATCTTTTCAATAGAAGCCAGGCAGCTCTGAAGGGGATG
GTCCATATGAATTACTACTGGAAGGTGATGGCCAAGGGCAAACGAAGACGGTTCCCACATCATCTTTCAT
TAAAATCCAAAGGCAAGCCACACCCCTGCCCCCAGCCAAGCCATCACTTTACACAGAACTGCATTTAGCT
CCCTGTTATTTTGGATTTTTTTTTTTTTTAGTTATGTACATAAAAAAAAAAACACATTGTGTTAAATAGC
AGGACAGCAAAACAATGAGACATTCAACACTGCACTGAAACATCAAAACAGCCTGGGTAAGCCGAGGGAA
GGAAGAAGAGATGGAGTTCCAAGAGCAAGCTCAAGGGCCTGGCTCCCTAGTCCGTAACAGATCTGCATTC
CGAAGGCAAGCCTTCTGACCGCCGCCACTCTGCCAGGCGCTGCTTAAACCATTTCTGCGTCTGCTCCTCC
GTGAGACCCGCCTCGGCTGCGATGAGGCACAGCGTGGTGGGGTCCGGGTGCTTGTTGACCTTGTTGAAGT
TGTACTCCAGGATCTCCACCTGGTCCTCCGTGGGGCCGCTCACGGTCTGCGCCGACATGGTCCGTGCGCG
TGTGCTCGTGCCGAATCCTGCAGCCCGGGGGATCCACTAGTTCTAGAGCGGCCGCCACCGCGGTGGAGCT
CCAGCTTTTGTTCCCTTTAGTGAGGGTTAATTTCGAGCTTGGCGTAATCATGGTCATAGCTGTTTCCTGT
GTGAAATTGTTATCCGCTCACAATTCCACACAACATACGAGCCGGAAGCATAAAGTGTAAAGCCTGGGGT
GCCTAATGAGTGAGCTAACTCACATTAATTGCGTTGCGCTCACTGCCCGCTTTCCAGTCGGGAAACCTGT
CGTGCCAGCTGCATTAATGAATCGGCCAACGCGCGGGGAGAGGCGGTTTGCGTATTGGGCGCTCTTCCGC
TTCCTCGCTCACTGACTCGCTGCGCTCGGTCGTTCGGCTGCGGCGAGCGGTATCAGCTCACTCAAAGGCG
GTAATACGGTTATCCACAGAATCAGGGGATAACGCAGGAAAGAACATGTGAGCAAAAGGCCAGCAAAAGG
CCAGGAACCGTAAAAAGGCCGCGTTGCTGGCGTTTTTCCATAGGCTCCGCCCCCCTGACGAGCATCACAA
AAATCGACGCTCAAGTCAGAGGTGGCGAAACCCGACAGGACTATAAAGATACCAGGCGTTTCCCCCTGGA
AGCTCCCTCGTGCGCTCTCCTGTTCCGACCCTGCCGCTTACCGGATACCTGTCCGCCTTTCTCCCTTCGG
GAAGCGTGGCGCTTTCTCATAGCTCACGCTGTAGGTATCTCAGTTCGGTGTAGGTCGTTCGCTCCAAGCT
GGGCTGTGTGCACGAACCCCCCGTTCAGCCCGACCGCTGCGCCTTATCCGGTAACTATCGTCTTGAGTCC
AACCCGGTAAGACACGACTTATCGCCACTGGCAGCAGCCACTGGTAACAGGATTAGCAGAGCGAGGTATG
TAGGCGGTGCTACAGAGTTCTTGAAGTGGTGGCCTAACTACGGCTACACTAGAAGAACAGTATTTGGTAT
CTGCGCTCTGCTGAAGCCAGTTACCTTCGGAAAAAGAGTTGGTAGCTCTTGATCCGGCAAACAAACCACC
GCTGGTAGCGGTGGTTTTTTTGTTTGCAAGCAGCAGATTACGCGCAGAAAAAAAGGATCTCAAGAAGATC
CTTTGATCTTTTCTACGGGGTCTGACGCTCAGTGGAACGAAAACTCACGTTAAGGGATTTTGGTCATGAG
ATTATCAAAAAGGATCTTCACCTAGATCCTTTTAAATTAAAAATGAAGTTTTAAATCAATCTAAAGTATA
TATGAGTAAACTTGGTCTGACAGTTACCAATGCTTAATCAGTGAGGCACCTATCTCAGCGATCTGTCTAT
TTCGTTCATCCATAGTTGCCTGACTCCCCGTCGTGTAGATAACTACGATACGGGAGGGCTTACCATCTGG
CCCCAGTGCTGCAATGATACCGCGAGACCCACGCTCACCGGCTCCAGATTTATCAGCAATAAACCAGCCA
GCCGGAAGGGCCGAGCGCAGAAGTGGTCCTGCAACTTTATCCGCCTCCATCCAGTCTATTAATTGTTGCC
GGGAAGCTAGAGTAAGTAGTTCGCCAGTTAATAGTTTGCGCAACGTTGTTGCCATTGCTACAGGCATCGT
GGTGTCACGCTCGTCGTTTGGTATGGCTTCATTCAGCTCCGGTTCCCAACGATCAAGGCGAGTTACATGA
TCCCCCATGTTGTGCAAAAAAGCGGTTAGCTCCTTCGGTCCTCCGATCGTTGTCAGAAGTAAGTTGGCCG
CAGTGTTATCACTCATGGTTATGGCAGCACTGCATAATTCTCTTACTGTCATGCCATCCGTAAGATGCTT
TTCTGTGACTGGTGAGTACTCAACCAAGTCATTCTGAGAATAGTGTATGCGGCGACCGAGTTGCTCTTGC
CCGGCGTCAATACGGGATAATACCGCGCCACATAGCAGAACTTTAAAAGTGCTCATCATTGGAAAACGTT
CTTCGGGGCGAAAACTCTCAAGGATCTTACCGCTGTTGAGATCCAGTTCGATGTAACCCACTCGTGCACC
CAACTGATCTTCAGCATCTTTTACTTTCACCAGCGTTTCTGGGTGAGCAAAAACAGGAAGGCAAAATGCC
GCAAAAAAGGGAATAAGGGCGACACGGAAATGTTGAATACTCATACTCTTCCTTTTTCAATATTATTGAA
GCATTTATCAGGGTTATTGTCTCATGAGCGGATACATATTTGAATGTATTTAGAAAAATAAACAAATAGG
GGTTCCGCGCACATTTCCCCGAAAAGTGCCACCTG
[124 nt withheld, positions 3326-3449]
C
[91 nt withheld, positions 3451-3541]
A
[49 nt withheld, positions 3543-3591]
CCTTTGACGTTGGAGTCCACGTTCTTT
[37 nt withheld, positions 3619-3655]
ACCCTATCTCGGTCTATTCTTTTGATTTATAAGGGATTTTGCCGATTTCGGCCTATTGGTTAAAAAATGA
GCTGATTTAACAAAAATTTAACGCGAATTTTAACAAAATATTAACGCTTACAATTTGCCATTCGCCATTC
AGGCTGCGCAACTGTTGGGAAGGGCGATCGGTGCGGGCCTCTTCGCTATTACGCCAGCTGGCGAAAGGGG
GATGTGCTGCAAGGCGATTAAGTTGGGTAACGCCAGGGTTTTCCCAGTCACGACGTT
