>Addgene plasmid #16425 | pBS-mHopX | addgene partial sequence | sequence record 22624 | T7 5'-TAATACGACTCACTATAGGG-3'
TTTTTTTAATTTAGAATATAATTTTTAACACAAAAAGCAGTTCATTTTATTCAGCAAAATAAATTTAACA
AGTTCATTTAAATAAGGTAAATTCTAGACTCTGTAACTTTTTTTTTCCTTAGCTATTTGCTTTTCTGCCC
CTTGGAATCCATAGCTGCTATACTAGGTTGCTTTCCAAGGTAACACAGCTGGAAGGAAAGGAACTGTTCA
TTCATTCATATATATATATATATATATATAATTTGAATGACTCAAATACACCCACGTTCTCATTCAACCA
CCAGTGTGTTTAGTGAAGCAGAAGGAGGGGGCACAGGGAAGTGAACTCAGGAGGTGTTCCCCTGCCTGTT
CTGTTATCTTTTCAATAGAAGCCAGGCAGCTCTGAAGGGGATGGTCCATATGAATTACTACTGGAAGGTG
ATGGCCAAGGGCAAACGAAGACGGTTCCCACATCATCTTTCATTAAAATCCAAAGGCAAGCCACACCCCT
GCCCCCAGCCAAGCCATCACTTTACACAGAACTGCATTTAGCTCCCTGTTATTTTGGATTTTTTTTTTTT
TTAGTTATGTACATAAAAAAAAAAACACATTGTGTTAAATAGCAGGACAGCAAAACAATGAGACATTCAA
CACTGCACTGAAACATCAAAACAGCCTGGGTAAGCCGAGGGAAGGAAGAAGAGATGGAGTTCCAAGAGCA
AGCTCAAGGGCCTGGCTCCCTAGTCCGTAAC
